>Addgene plasmid #160039 | ER-P-TAG (pGS594) | addgene full sequence | sequence record 327043 | Addgene NGS Result
CGATAACCCTAATTCGATAGCATATGCTTCCCGTTGGGTAACATATGCTATTGAATTAGGGTTAGTCTGG
ATAGTATATACTACTACCCGGGAAGCATATGCTACCCGTTTAGGGTTCACCGGTGATGCCGGCCACGATG
CGTCCGGCGTAGAGGATCTAATGTGAGTTAGCTCACTCATTAGGCACCCCAGGCTTTACACTTTATGCTT
CCGGCTCGTATGTTGTGTGGAATTGTGAGCGGATAACAATTTCACACAGGAAACAGCTATGACCATGATT
ACGCCAAGCGCGCAATTAACCCTCACTAAAGGGAACAAAAGCTGGAGCTGCAAGCTTAATGTAGTCTTAT
GCAATACTCTTGTAGTCTTGCAACATGGTAACGATGAGTTAGCAACATGCCTTACAAGGAGAGAAAAAGC
ACCGTGCATGCCGATTGGTGGAAGTAAGGTGGTACGATCGTGCCTTATTAGGAAGGCAACAGACGGGTCT
GACATGGATTGGACGAACCACTGAATTGCCGCATTGCAGAGATATTGTATTTAAGTGCCTAGCTCGATAC
ATAAACGGGTCTCTCTGGTTAGACCAGATCTGAGCCTGGGAGCTCTCTGGCTAACTAGGGAACCCACTGC
TTAAGCCTCAATAAAGCTTGCCTTGAGTGCTTCAAGTAGTGTGTGCCCGTCTGTTGTGTGACTCTGGTAA
CTAGAGATCCCTCAGACCCTTTTAGTCAGTGTGGAAAATCTCTAGCAGTGGCGCCCGAACAGGGACTTGA
AAGCGAAAGGGAAACCAGAGGAGCTCTCTCGACGCAGGACTCGGCTTGCTGAAGCGCGCACGGCAAGAGG
CGAGGGGCGGCGACTGGTGAGTACGCCAAAAATTTTGACTAGCGGAGGCTAGAAGGAGAGAGATGGGTGC
GAGAGCGTCAGTATTAAGCGGGGGAGAATTAGATCGCGATGGGAAAAAATTCGGTTAAGGCCAGGGGGAA
AGAAAAAATATAAATTAAAACATATAGTATGGGCAAGCAGGGAGCTAGAACGATTCGCAGTTAATCCTGG
CCTGTTAGAAACATCAGAAGGCTGTAGACAAATACTGGGACAGCTACAACCATCCCTTCAGACAGGATCA
GAAGAACTTAGATCATTATATAATACAGTAGCAACCCTCTATTGTGTGCATCAAAGGATAGAGATAAAAG
ACACCAAGGAAGCTTTAGACAAGATAGAGGAAGAGCAAAACAAAAGTAAGACCACCGCACAGCAAGCGGC
CGCTGATCTTCAGACCTGGAGGAGGAGATATGAGGGACAATTGGAGAAGTGAATTATATAAATATAAAGT
AGTAAAAATTGAACCATTAGGAGTAGCACCCACCAAGGCAAAGAGAAGAGTGGTGCAGAGAGAAAAAAGA
GCAGTGGGAATAGGAGCTTTGTTCCTTGGGTTCTTGGGAGCAGCAGGAAGCACTATGGGCGCAGCGTCAA
TGACGCTGACGGTACAGGCCAGACAATTATTGTCTGGTATAGTGCAGCAGCAGAACAATTTGCTGAGGGC
TATTGAGGCGCAACAGCATCTGTTGCAACTCACAGTCTGGGGCATCAAGCAGCTCCAGGCAAGAATCCTG
GCTGTGGAAAGATACCTAAAGGATCAACAGCTCCTGGGGATTTGGGGTTGCTCTGGAAAACTCATTTGCA
CCACTGCTGTGCCTTGGAATGCTAGTTGGAGTAATAAATCTCTGGAACAGATTTGGAATCACACGACCTG
GATGGAGTGGGACAGAGAAATTAACAATTACACAAGCTTAATACACTCCTTAATTGAAGAATCGCAAAAC
CAGCAAGAAAAGAATGAACAAGAATTATTGGAATTAGATAAATGGGCAAGTTTGTGGAATTGGTTTAACA
TAACAAATTGGCTGTGGTATATAAAATTATTCATAATGATAGTAGGAGGCTTGGTAGGTTTAAGAATAGT
TTTTGCTGTACTTTCTATAGTGAATAGAGTTAGGCAGGGATATTCACCATTATCGTTTCAGACCCACCTC
CCAACCCCGAGGGGACCCGACAGGCCCGAAGGAATAGAAGAAGAAGGTGGAGAGAGAGACAGAGACAGAT
CCATTCGATTAGTGAACGGATCTCGACGGTATCGGTTTTAAAAGAAAAGGGGGGATTGGGGGGTACAGTG
CAGGGGAAAGAATAGTAGACATAATAGCAACAGACATACAAACTAAAGAATTACAAAAACAAATTACAAA
AATTCAAAATTTTATCGATACCGTCGAGTTTACTCCCTATTCTAGACAAATGCTTGTCCTTCCTTCCTGT
AACACAGCCATTAAACCAGGAGCATCGCCCTTCCCCGGCCCTCAGGTAAGAGGACCAAATACCGTAGCCG
TTTCCAATTTCAGTCCTTTAGCGCCACCTGGTGCTAACTACTCTATCACGCTTTTATCCAATAACTACCT
TTGTAAATTTCCTTTCAAAAGTTCTGGCCGGGCGCGGTGGCTCACGCTTGTAATCCCAGCACTTTGTGAG
GGGTCAGGAGTTCGAGACATTAATAGGGAGGTGGTCCCTGCAGTTACGCCAATGATAACCCCCGCCAGAA
AAATCTTAGTAGCCTTCCCTTTTTGTTTTCCGTGCCCCAACTCGGCGGATTGACTCGGCCCCTTCCGGAA
ACACCCGAATCAACTTCTAGTCAAATTATTGTTCACGCCGCAATGACCCACCCCTGGCCCGCGTCTGTGG
AACTGACCCCTGGTGTACAGGAGAGTTCGCTGCTGAAAGTGGTCCCAAAGGGGTACTAGTTTTTAAGCTC
CCAACTCCCCCTCCCCCAGCGTCTGGAGGATTCCACACCCTCGCACCGCAGGGGCGAGGAAGTGGGCGGA
GTCCGGTTTTGGCGCCAGCCGCTGAGGCTGCCAAGCAGAAAAGCCACCGCTGAGGAGACTCCGGTCACTG
TCCTCGCCCCGCCTCCCCCTTCCCTCCCCTTGGGGACCACCGGGCGCCACGCCGCGAACGGTAAGTGCCG
CGGTCGTCGGCGCCTCCGCCCTCCCCCTAGGGCCCCAATTCCCAGCGGGCGCGGCGCGCGGCCCCTCCCC
CCGCCGGGCGCGCGCCCGCTGCCCCGCCCTTCGTGGCCGCCCGGCGTGGGCGGTGCCACCCCTCCCCCCG
GCGGCCCCGCGCGCAGCTCCCGGCTCCCTCCCCCTTCGGATGTGGCTTGAGCTGTAGCGCGGAGTTTAAT
TAAAATCGCGTACCGTCGACCTCGACGGATCGGGAGATCTCGACCGAGCTTTGCAAAGATGGATAAAGTT
TTAAACAGAGAGGAATCTTTGCAGCTAATGGACCTTCTAGGTCTTGAAAGGAGTGGGAATTGGCTCCGGT
GCCCGTCAGTGGGCAGAGCGCACATCGCCCACAGTCCCCGAGAAGTTGGGGGGAGGGGTCGGCAATTGAA
CCGGTGCCTAGAGAAGGTGGCGCGGGGTAAACTGGGAAAGTGATGTCGTGTACTGGCTCCGCCTTTTTCC
CGAGGGTGGGGGAGAACCGTATATAAGTGCAGTAGTCGCCGTGAACGTTCTTTTTCGCAACGGGTTTGCC
GCCAGAACACAGGTAAGTGCCGTGTGTGGTTCCCGCGGGCCTGGCCTCTTTACGGGTTATGGCCCTTGCG
TGCCTTGAATTACTTCCACCTGGCTGCAGTACGTGATTCTTGATCCCGAGCTTCGGGTTGGAAGTGGGTG
GGAGAGTTCGAGGCCTTGCGCTTAAGGAGCCCCTTCGCCTCGTGCTTGAGTTGAGGCCTGGCCTGGGCGC
TGGGGCCGCCGCGTGCGAATCTGGTGGCACCTTCGCGCCTGTCTCGCTGCTTTCGATAAGTCTCTAGCCA
TTTAAAATTTTTGATGACCTGCTGCGACGCTTTTTTTCTGGCAAGATAGTCTTGTAAATGCGGGCCAAGA
TCGATCTGCACACTGGTATTTCGGTTTTTGGGGCCGCGGGCGGCGACGGGGCCCGTGCGTCCCAGCGCAC
ATGTTCGGCGAGGCGGGGCCTGCGAGCGCGGCCACCGAGAATCGGACGGGGGTAGTCTCAAGCTGGCCGG
CCTGCTCTGGTGCCTGGCCTCGCGCCGCCGTGTATCGCCCCGCCCTGGGCGGCAAGGCTGGCCCGGTCGG
CACCAGTTGCGTGAGCGGAAAGATGGCCGCTTCCCGGCCCTGCTGCAGGGAGCTCAAAATGGAGGACGCG
GCGCTCGGGAGAGCGGGCGGGTGAGTCACCCACACAAAGGAAAAGGGCCTTTCCGTCCTCAGCCGTCGCT
TCATGTGACTCCACGGAGTACCGGGCGCCGTCCAGGCACCTCGATTAGTTCTCGATCGAGCTTTTGGAGT
ACGTCGTCTTTAGGTTGGGGGGAGGGGTTTTATGCGATGGAGTTTCCCCACACTGAGTGGGTGGAGACTG
AAGTTAGGCCAGCTTGGCACTTGATGTAATTCTCCTTGGAATTTGCCCTTTTTGAGTTTGGATCTTGGTT
CATTCTCAAGCCTCAGACAGTGGTTCAAAGTTTTTTTCTTCCATTTCAGGTGTCGTGAGGAATTAGCTTG
ACCAAGCTTGGTACCGAGCTCGGATCCACTAGTAACGGCCGCCAGTGTGCTGGAATTATCACAAGGCCGC
CACCATGGACCCTGTGGTCGTGCTGGGGCTGTGCCTGAGCTGTCTGCTGCTGCTGAGCCTGTGGAAGCAG
TCCTACGGAGGCGGGGGAAGTGGCTCAGGGGGTCGGGGGTCAGGTTCAGGCAGTGGCTCTGGCAGCGGTA
GCGGCAGTGGCTCTGGGTCAGGAGGAAAGTCTTACCCAACTGTGAGTGCTGATTACCAGGACGCCGTTGA
GAAGGCGAAGAAGAAGCTCAGAGGCTTCATCGCTGAGAAGAGATGCGCTCCTCTAATGCTCCGTTTGGCA
TTCCACTCTGCTGGAACCTTTGACAAGGGCACGAAGACCGGTGGACCCTTCGGAACCATCAAGCACCCTG
CCGAACTGGCTCACAGCGCTAACAACGGTCTTGACATCGCTGTTAGGCTTTTGGAGCCACTCAAGGCGGA
GTTCCCTATTTTGAGCTACGCCGATTTCTACCAGTTGGCTGGCGTTGTTGCCGTTGAGGTCACGGGTGGA
CCTAAGGTTCCATTCCACCCTGGAAGAGAGGACAAGCCTGAGCCACCACCAGAGGGTCGCTTGCCCGATC
CCACTAAGGGTTCTGACCATTTGAGAGATGTGTTTGGCAAAGCTATGGGGCTTACTGACCAAGATATCGT
TGCTCTATCTGGGGGTCACACTATTGGAGCTGCACACAAGGAGCGTTCTGGATTTGAGGGTCCCTGGACC
TCTAATCCTCTTATTTTCGACAACTCATACTTCACGGAGTTGTTGAGTGGTGAGAAGGAAGGTCTCCTTC
AGCTACCTTCTGACAAGGCTCTTTTGTCTGACCCTGTATTCCGCCCTCTCGTTGACAAATATGCAGCGGA
CGAAGATGCCTTCTTTGCTGATTACGCTGAGGCTCACCAAAAGCTTTCCGAGCTTGGGTTTGCTGATGCC
TACCCATACGATGTTCCTGACTATGCGGGCTATCCGTATGACGTCCCGGACTATGCAGGATCCTATCCAT
ATGACGTTCCAGATTACGCTTAATAAAAACTAACGTTACTGGCCGAAGCCGCTTGGAATAAGGCCGGTGT
GCGTTTGTCTATATGTTATTTTCCACCATATTGCCGTCTTTTGGCAATGTGAGGGCCCGGAAACCTGGCC
CTGTCTTCTTGACGAGCATTCCTAGGGGTCTTTCCCCTCTCGCCAAAGGAATGCAAGGTCTGTTGAATGT
CGTGAAGGAAGCAGTTCCTCTGGAAGCTTCTTGAAGACAAACAACGTCTGTAGCGACCCTTTGCAGGCAG
CGGAACCCCCCACCTGGCGACAGGTGCCTCTGCGGCCAAAAGCCACGTGTATAAGATACACCTGCAAAGG
CGGCACAACCCCAGTGCCACGTTGTGAGTTGGATAGTTGTGGAAAGAGTCAAATGGCTCTCCTCAAGCGT
ATTCAACAAGGGGCTGAAGGATGCCCAGAAGGTACCCCATTGTATGGGATCTGATCTGGGGCCTCGGTGC
ACATGCTTTACATGTGTTTAGTCGAGGTTAAAAAAACGTCTAGGCCCCCCGAACCACGGGGACGTGGTTT
TCCTTTGAAAAACACGATGATAATATGGCCACAATGGCCAAGCCTTTGTCTCAAGAAGAATCCACCCTCA
TTGAAAGAGCAACGGCTACAATCAACAGCATCCCCATCTCTGAAGACTACAGCGTCGCCAGCGCAGCTCT
CTCTAGCGACGGCCGCATCTTCACTGGTGTCAATGTATATCATTTTACTGGGGGACCTTGTGCAGAACTC
GTGGTGCTGGGCACTGCTGCTGCTGCGGCAGCTGGCAACCTGACTTGTATCGTCGCGATCGGAAATGAGA
ACAGGGGCATCTTGAGCCCCTGCGGACGGTGCCGACAGGTGCTTCTCGATCTGCATCCTGGGATCAAAGC
CATAGTGAAGGACAGTGATGGACAGCCGACGGCAGTTGGGATTCGTGAATTGCTGCCCTCTGGTTATGTG
TGGGAGGGCGGATCCGGCGCAACAAACTTCTCTCTGCTGAAACAAGCCGGAGATGTCGAAGAGAATCCTG
GACCGGGATCCGGCATGGACAAAGACTGCGAAATGAAGCGCACCACCCTGGATAGCCCTCTGGGCAAGCT
GGAACTGTCTGGGTGCGAACAGGGCCTGCACCGTATCATCTTCCTGGGCAAAGGAACATCTGCCGCCGAC
GCCGTGGAAGTGCCTGCCCCAGCCGCCGTGCTGGGCGGACCAGAGCCACTGATGCAGGCCACCGCCTGGC
TCAACGCCTACTTTCACCAGCCTGAGGCCATCGAGGAGTTCCCTGTGCCAGCCCTGCACCACCCAGTGTT
CCAGCAGGAGAGCTTTACCCGCCAGGTGCTGTGGAAACTGCTGAAAGTGGTGAAGTTCGGAGAGGTCATC
AGCTACAGCCACCTGGCCGCCCTGGCCGGCAATCCCGCCGCCACCGCCGCCGTGAAAACCGCCCTGAGCG
GAAATCCCGTGCCCATTCTGATCCCCTGCCACCGGGTGGTGCAGGGCGACCTGGACGTGGGGGGCTACGA
GGGCGGGCTCGCCGTGAAAGAGTGGCTGCTGGCCCACGAGGGCCACAGACTGGGCAAGCCTGGGCTGGGT
GGCGGGAGCCCAAAGAAGAAGCGGAAGGTGTAGCGGAATCAACCTCTGGATTACAAAATTTGTGAAAGAT
TGACTGGTATTCTTAACTATGTTGCTCCTTTTACGCTATGTGGATACGCTGCTTTAATGCCTTTGTATCA
TGCTATTGCTTCCCGTATGGCTTTCATTTTCTCCTCCTTGTATAAATCCTGGTTGCTGTCTCTTTATGAG
GAGTTGTGGCCCGTTGTCAGGCAACGTGGCGTGGTGTGCACTGTGTTTGCTGACGCAACCCCCACTGGTT
GGGGCATTGCCACCACCTGTCAGCTCCTTTCCGGAACTTTCGCTTTCCCCCTCCCTATTGCCACGGCGGA
ACTCATCGCCGCCTGCCTTGCCCGCTGCTGGACAGGGGCTCGGCTGTTGGGCACTGACAATTCCGTGGTG
TTGTCGGGGAAATCATCGTCCTTTCCTTGGCTGCTCGCCTATGTTGCCACCTGGATTCTGCGCGGGACGT
CCTTCTGCTACGTCCCTTCGGCCCTCAATCCAGCGGACCTTCCTTCCCGCGGCCTGCTGCCGGCTCTGCG
GCCTCTTCCGCGTCTTCGCCTTCGCCCTCAGACGAGTCGGATCTCCCTTTGGGCCGCCTCCCCGCATCGA
TACCGAGCGCTGCTCGAGGTACGCCAACAGAGCGAGATTCCGTCTCAAAGAAAAAAAAAGTAATGAAATG
AATAAAATGAGTCCTAGAGCCAGTAAATGTCGTAAATGTCTCAGCTAGTCAGGTAGTAAAAGGTCTCAAC
TAGGCAGTGGCAGAGCAGGATTCAAATTCAGGGCTGTTGTGATGCCTCCGCAGACTCTGAGCGCCACCTG
GTGGTAATTTGTCTGTGCCTCTTCTGACGTTGAAGAACAGCAACTAACACACTAACACGGCATTTACTAT
GGGCCAGCCATTGTTCTAATGTTAACTGTGGTACCTTTAAGACCAATGACTTACAAGGCAGCTGTAGATC
TTAGCCACTTTTTAAAAGAAAAGGGGGGACTGGAAGGGCTAATTCACTCCCAACGAAGACAAGATCTGCT
TTTTGCTTGTACTGGGTCTCTCTGGTTAGACCAGATCTGAGCCTGGGAGCTCTCTGGCTAACTAGGGAAC
CCACTGCTTAAGCCTCAATAAAGCTTGCCTTGAGTGCTTCAAGTAGTGTGTGCCCGTCTGTTGTGTGACT
CTGGTAACTAGAGATCCCTCAGACCCTTTTAGTCAGTGTGGAAAATCTCTAGCAGTAGTAGTTCATGTCA
TCTTATTATTCAGTATTTATAACTTGCAAAGAAATGAATATCAGAGAGTGAGAGGAACTTGTTTATTGCA
GCTTATAATGGTTACAAATAAAGCAATAGCATCACAAATTTCACAAATAAAGCATTTTTTTCACTGCATT
CTAGTTGTGGTTTGTCCAAACTCATCAATGTATCTTATCATGTCTGGCTCTAGCTATCCCGCCCCTAACT
CCGCCCATCCCGCCCCTAACTCCGCCCAGTTCCGCCCATTCTCCGCCCCATGGCTGACTAATTTTTTTTA
TTTATGCAGAGGCCGAGGCCGGATCCCTTGAGTGGCTTTCATCCTGGAGCAGACTTTGCAGTCTGTGGAC
TGCAACACAACATTGCCTTTATGTGTAACTCTTGGCTGAAGCTCTTACACCAATGCTGGGGGACATGTAC
CTCCCAGGGGCCCAGGAAGACTACGGGAGGCTACACCAACGTCAATCAGAGGGGCCTGTGTAGCTACCGA
TAAGCGGACCCTCAAGAGGGCATTAGCAATAGTGTTTATAAGGCCCCCTTGTTAATTCTTGAAGACGAAA
GGGCCTCGTGATACGCCTATTTTTATAGGTTAATGTCATGATAATAATGGTTTCTTAGACGTCAGGTGGC
ACTTTTCGGGGAAATGTGCGCGGAACCCCTATTTGTTTATTTTTCTAAATACATTCAAATATGTATCCGC
TCATGAGACAATAACCCTGATAAATGCTTCAATAATATTGAAAAAGGAAGAGTATGAGTATTCAACATTT
CCGTGTCGCCCTTATTCCCTTTTTTGCGGCATTTTGCCTTCCTGTTTTTGCTCACCCAGAAACGCTGGTG
AAAGTAAAAGATGCTGAAGATCAGTTGGGTGCACGAGTGGGTTACATCGAACTGGATCTCAACAGCGGTA
AGATCCTTGAGAGTTTTCGCCCCGAAGAACGTTTTCCAATGATGAGCACTTTTAAAGTTCTGCTATGTGG
CGCGGTATTATCCCGTGTTGACGCCGGGCAAGAGCAACTCGGTCGCCGCATACACTATTCTCAGAATGAC
TTGGTTGAGTACTCACCAGTCACAGAAAAGCATCTTACGGATGGCATGACAGTAAGAGAATTATGCAGTG
CTGCCATAACCATGAGTGATAACACTGCGGCCAACTTACTTCTGACAACGATCGGAGGACCGAAGGAGCT
AACCGCTTTTTTGCACAACATGGGGGATCATGTAACTCGCCTTGATCGTTGGGAACCGGAGCTGAATGAA
GCCATACCAAACGACGAGCGTGACACCACGATGCCTGCAGCAATGGCAACAACGTTGCGCAAACTATTAA
CTGGCGAACTACTTACTCTAGCTTCCCGGCAACAATTAATAGACTGGATGGAGGCGGATAAAGTTGCAGG
ACCACTTCTGCGCTCGGCCCTTCCGGCTGGCTGGTTTATTGCTGATAAATCTGGAGCCGGTGAGCGTGGG
TCTCGCGGTATCATTGCAGCACTGGGGCCAGATGGTAAGCCCTCCCGTATCGTAGTTATCTACACGACGG
GGAGTCAGGCAACTATGGATGAACGAAATAGACAGATCGCTGAGATAGGTGCCTCACTGATTAAGCATTG
GTAACTGTCAGACCAAGTTTACTCATATATACTTTAGATTGATTTAAAACTTCATTTTTAATTTAAAAGG
ATCTAGGTGAAGATCCTTTTTGATAATCTCATGACCAAAATCCCTTAACGTGAGTTTTCGTTCCACTGAG
CGTCAGACCCCGTAGAAAAGATCAAAGGATCTTCTTGAGATCCTTTTTTTCTGCGCGTAATCTGCTGCTT
GCAAACAAAAAAACCACCGCTACCAGCGGTGGTTTGTTTGCCGGATCAAGAGCTACCAACTCTTTTTCCG
AAGGTAACTGGCTTCAGCAGAGCGCAGATACCAAATACTGTCCTTCTAGTGTAGCCGTAGTTAGGCCACC
ACTTCAAGAACTCTGTAGCACCGCCTACATACCTCGCTCTGCTAATCCTGTTACCAGTGGCTGCTGCCAG
TGGCGATAAGTCGTGTCTTACCGGGTTGGACTCAAGACGATAGTTACCGGATAAGGCGCAGCGGTCGGGC
TGAACGGGGGGTTCGTGCACACAGCCCAGCTTGGAGCGAACGACCTACACCGAACTGAGATACCTACAGC
GTGAGCTATGAGAAAGCGCCACGCTTCCCGAAGGGAGAAAGGCGGACAGGTATCCGGTAAGCGGCAGGGT
CGGAACAGGAGAGCGCACGAGGGAGCTTCCAGGGGGAAACGCCTGGTATCTTTATAGTCCTGTCGGGTTT
CGCCACCTCTGACTTGAGCGTCGATTTTTGTGATGCTCGTCAGGGGGGCGGAGCCTATGGAAAAACGCCA
GCAACGCGGCCTTTTTACGGTTCCTGGCCTTTTGCTGGCCTTGAAGCTGTCCCTGATGGTCGTCATCTAC
CTGCCTGGACAGCATGGCCTGCAACGCGGGCATCCCGATGCCGCCGGAAGCGAGAAGAATCATAATGGGG
AAGGCCATCCAGCCTCGCGTCG
Features (pLannotate 1.2.2; 33 found; start..end, strand, type, name):
      4..110     +  rep_origin     mini-oriP (fragment): internally truncated variant of the Epstein-Barr virus oriP replication origin (Tanaka et al., 1999)
    120..158     -  CDS            TcR (fragment): tetracycline efflux protein; tet; confers resistance to tetracycline
    159..180     +  protein_bind   CAP binding site: CAP binding activates transcription in the presence of cAMP. E. coli catabolite activator protein
    195..225     +  promoter       lac promoter: promoter for the E. coli lac operon
    229..251     +  protein_bind   lac operator (fragment): The lac repressor binds to the lac operator to inhibit transcription in E. coli. This inhibition can be relieved by adding lactose or isopropyl-β-D-thiogalactopyranoside (IPTG). lac repressor encoded by lacI
    294..312     +  promoter       T3 promoter: promoter for bacteriophage T3 RNA polymerase
    340..566     +  promoter       RSV promoter: Rous sarcoma virus enhancer/promoter
    567..747     +  LTR            5' LTR (truncated): truncated 5' long terminal repeat (LTR) from HIV-1
    794..919     +  misc_feature   HIV-1 Ψ: packaging signal of human immunodeficiency virus type 1
    903..1266    +  CDS            HIV-1 gag (fragment): gag protein from human immunodeficiency virus 1; gag
   1412..1645    +  misc_feature   RRE: The Rev response element (RRE) of HIV-1 allows for Rev-dependent mRNA export from the nucleus to the cytoplasm.
   2022..2122    +  CDS            Rev (fragment): human immunodeficiency virus 1 (HIV-1) Rev protein; rev; enhances nuclear export of unspliced and incompletely spliced viral mRNAs
   2136..2253    +  misc_feature   cPPT/CTS: central polypurine tract and central termination sequence of HIV-1
   2263..2280    +  promoter       tight TRE promoter (fragment): Tet-responsive promoter PTight, consisting of seven tet operator sequences followed by the minimal CMV promoter
   3279..3345    +  CDS            small t antigen (fragment): SV40 (simian virus 40) small t antigen
   3371..3582    +  promoter       EF-1α core promoter: core promoter for human elongation factor EF-1α
   3583..3692    +  intron         EF-1α intron A (fragment): intron upstream of the start codon of human EF-1α
   4326..4529    +  intron         EF-1α intron A: truncated intron upstream of the start codon of human EF-1α
   4625..4705    +  CDS            CYP2C1 (fragment): CP2C1_RABIT - Experimental evidence at protein level: Swiss-Prot protein existence level 1. Cytochromes P450 are a group of heme-thiolate monooxygenases. In liver microsomes, this enzyme is involved in an NADPH-dependent electron transport pathway. It oxidizes a variety of structurally unrelated compounds, including steroids, fatty acids, and xenobiotics. From Oryctolagus cuniculus (Rabbit).
   4784..5530    +  CDS            APEX2: soybean ascorbate peroxidase, engineered to serve as a monomeric tag for electron microscopy and live-cell proteomics (Lam et al., 2015) more active than the original APEX due to the A134P mutation
   5531..5620    +  CDS            3xHA: three tandem HA epitope tags
   5721..6183    +  misc_feature   IRES: internal ribosome entry site (IRES) of the encephalomyocarditis virus (EMCV)
   6194..6589    +  CDS            BSD: blasticidin S deaminase; Aspergillus terreus BSD; confers resistance to blasticidin
   6665..7210    +  CDS            SNAP-tag®: human O6-alkylguanine-DNA-alkyltransferase variant that forms covalent bonds with benzylguanine derivatives fast-reacting variant, optimized for mammalian expression
   7247..7835    +  misc_feature   WPRE: woodchuck hepatitis virus posttranscriptional regulatory element
   8151..8219    +  CDS            nef (fragment): NEF_HV1Z2 - Experimental evidence at protein level: Swiss-Prot protein existence level 1. Extracellular Nef protein targets CD4(+) T-lymphocytes for apoptosis by interacting with CXCR4 surface receptors. From Human immunodeficiency virus type 1 group M subtype D (isolate Z2/CDC-Z34) (HIV-1).
   8221..8454    +  LTR            3' LTR (ΔU3): self-inactivating 3' long terminal repeat (LTR) from HIV-1
   8526..8647    +  polyA_signal   SV40 poly(A) signal: SV40 polyadenylation signal
   8667..8771    +  promoter       SV40 promoter (fragment): SV40 early promoter
   9119..9223    +  promoter       AmpR promoter: bla
   9224..10084   +  CDS            AmpR: β-lactamase; bla; confers resistance to ampicillin, carbenicillin, and related antibiotics
  10255..10843   +  rep_origin     ori: high-copy-number ColE1/pMB1/pBR322/pUC origin of replication
  10889..3       -  CDS            TcR (fragment) (across the origin): tetracycline efflux protein; tet; confers resistance to tetracycline
