[The description below was written by a language model from this plasmid's Addgene catalogue record and pLannotate feature annotations shown in this document.]
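Description:
ER-P-TAG (pGS594) is an 11 kb third-generation-style, self-inactivating lentiviral transfer plasmid built on a pLV backbone. It is propagated in E. coli through a ColE1/pUC-type origin and an ampicillin resistance gene, although the catalogue lists it as low copy. The viral portion begins with an RSV promoter fused to a truncated HIV-1 5' LTR, followed by the Ψ packaging signal with a gag fragment, the Rev response element and the cPPT/CTS. It ends with a ΔU3 3' LTR and an SV40 polyadenylation signal. These elements allow Rev-dependent export and packaging of the genomic RNA and leave the integrated provirus without LTR promoter activity. The construct name also indicates A4 and A2 flanking elements and a UCOE (ubiquitous chromatin opening element) upstream of the promoter. These are presumably there to resist silencing, but the feature table does not annotate them. A few short hits (oriP, TcR, TRE, small t and SV40 promoter fragments) appear to be backbone remnants or incidental matches.

The payload is a bicistronic cassette driven by the human EF-1α promoter with its intron A. The first cistron fuses a short N-terminal fragment of rabbit cytochrome P450 CYP2C1, a transmembrane anchor, to the engineered ascorbate peroxidase APEX2 and a 3xHA epitope tag. As the name implies, this anchor tethers the fusion to the endoplasmic reticulum membrane. An EMCV IRES then drives translation of blasticidin S deaminase linked by a 2A peptide to SNAP-tag, and a WPRE enhances transcript expression. Transduced mammalian cells can therefore be selected with blasticidin and marked by SNAP labelling. The ER-localised APEX2-3xHA fusion would support proximity biotinylation, electron microscopy contrast or HA-based capture, although the record does not state a specific application.
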