Addgene plasmid #160039: ER-P-TAG (pGS594)
Purpose: pLV-A4-UCOE-EF1a-CP450TMD-APEX2-3xHA-IRES-BLAS-2A-SNAP-WPRE-A2
Depositing lab: David Sabatini. Depositing organization: Whitehead Institute for Biomedical Research.
Backbone
  Vector backbone: pLV
  Vector type: Lentiviral
  Selectable markers: Blasticidin
Growth in bacteria
  Bacterial resistance: Ampicillin, 100 μg/mL
  Growth temperature: 30°C
  Growth strain: NEB Stable
  Copy number: Low Copy
Gene/Insert
  Gene/Insert name: CP450TMD-APEX2-3xHA
  Promoter: EF1
  Cloning method: Gibson Cloning
  Sequencing primers: 5′ -
Terms and licenses: Academic/Nonprofit Terms; Industry Terms: Not Available to Industry
How to cite: ER-P-TAG (pGS594) was a gift from David Sabatini (Addgene plasmid # 160039 ; http://n2t.net/addgene:160039 ; RRID:Addgene_160039)
